>Addgene plasmid #72400 | pJK650 | depositor full sequence | sequence record 133994 | pJK650 sequence 5000 bps
TGGCGAATGGG
[124 nt withheld, positions 12-135]
C
[91 nt withheld, positions 137-227]
A
[49 nt withheld, positions 229-277]
CCTTTGACGTTGGAGTCCACGTTCTTT
[37 nt withheld, positions 305-341]
ACCCTATCTCGGTCTATTCTTTTGATTTATAAGGGATTTTGCCGATTTCGGCCTATTGGTTAAAAAATGA
GCTGATTTAACAAAAATTTAACGCGAATTTTAACAAAATATTAACGTTTACAATTTCAGGTGGCACTTTT
CGGGGAAATGTGCGCGGAACCCCTATTTGTTTATTTTTCTAAATACATTCAAATATGTATCCGCTCATGA
GACAATAACCCTGATAAATGCTTCAATAATATTGAAAAAGGAAGAGTATGAGTATTCAACATTTCCGTGT
CGCCCTTATTCCCTTTTTTGCGGCATTTTGCCTTCCTGTTTTTGCTCACCCAGAAACGCTGGTGAAAGTA
AAAGATGCTGAAGATCAGTTGGGTGCACGAGTGGGTTACATCGAACTGGATCTCAACAGCGGTAAGATCC
TTGAGAGTTTTCGCCCCGAAGAACGTTTTCCAATGATGAGCACTTTTAAAGTTCTGCTATGTGGCGCGGT
ATTATCCCGTATTGACGCCGGGCAAGAGCAACTCGGTCGCCGCATACACTATTCTCAGAATGACTTGGTT
GAGTACTCACCAGTCACAGAAAAGCATCTTACGGATGGCATGACAGTAAGAGAATTATGCAGTGCTGCCA
TAACCATGAGTGATAACACTGCGGCCAACTTACTTCTGACAACGATCGGAGGACCGAAGGAGCTAACCGC
TTTTTTGCACAACATGGGGGATCATGTAACTCGCCTTGATCGTTGGGAACCGGAGCTGAATGAAGCCATA
CCAAACGACGAGCGTGACACCACGATGCCTGCAGCAATGGCAACAACGTTGCGCAAACTATTAACTGGCG
AACTACTTACTCTAGCTTCCCGGCAACAATTAATAGACTGGATGGAGGCGGATAAAGTTGCAGGACCACT
TCTGCGCTCGGCCCTTCCGGCTGGCTGGTTTATTGCTGATAAATCTGGAGCCGGTGAGCGTGGGTCTCGC
GGTATCATTGCAGCACTGGGGCCAGATGGTAAGCCCTCCCGTATCGTAGTTATCTACACGACGGGGAGTC
AGGCAACTATGGATGAACGAAATAGACAGATCGCTGAGATAGGTGCCTCACTGATTAAGCATTGGTAACT
GTCAGACCAAGTTTACTCATATATACTTTAGATTGATTTAAAACTTCATTTTTAATTTAAAAGGATCTAG
GTGAAGATCCTTTTTGATAATCTCATGACCAAAATCCCTTAACGTGAGTTTTCGTTCCACTGAGCGTCAG
ACCCCGTAGAAAAGATCAAAGGATCTTCTTGAGATCCTTTTTTTCTGCGCGTAATCTGCTGCTTGCAAAC
AAAAAAACCACCGCTACCAGCGGTGGTTTGTTTGCCGGATCAAGAGCTACCAACTCTTTTTCCGAAGGTA
ACTGGCTTCAGCAGAGCGCAGATACCAAATACTGTCCTTCTAGTGTAGCCGTAGTTAGGCCACCACTTCA
AGAACTCTGTAGCACCGCCTACATACCTCGCTCTGCTAATCCTGTTACCAGTGGCTGCTGCCAGTGGCGA
TAAGTCGTGTCTTACCGGGTTGGACTCAAGACGATAGTTACCGGATAAGGCGCAGCGGTCGGGCTGAACG
GGGGGTTCGTGCACACAGCCCAGCTTGGAGCGAACGACCTACACCGAACTGAGATACCTACAGCGTGAGC
TATGAGAAAGCGCCACGCTTCCCGAAGGGAGAAAGGCGGACAGGTATCCGGTAAGCGGCAGGGTCGGAAC
AGGAGAGCGCACGAGGGAGCTTCCAGGGGGAAACGCCTGGTATCTTTATAGTCCTGTCGGGTTTCGCCAC
CTCTGACTTGAGCGTCGATTTTTGTGATGCTCGTCAGGGGGGCGGAGCCTATGGAAAAACGCCAGCAACG
CGGCCTTTTTACGGTTCCTGGCCTTTTGCTGGCCTTTTGCTCACATGTTCTTTCCTGCGTTATCCCCTGA
TTCTGTGGATAACCGTATTACCGCCTTTGAGTGAGCTGATACCGCTCGCCGCAGCCGAACGACCGAGCGC
AGCGAGTCAGTGAGCGAGGAAGCGGAAGAGCGCCTGATGCGGTATTTTCTCCTTACGCATCTGTGCGGTA
TTTCACACCGCATATATGGTGCACTCTCAGTACAATCTGCTCTGATGCCGCATAGTTAAGCCAGTATACA
CTCCGCTATCGCTACGTGACTGGGTCATGGCTGCGCCCCGACACCCGCCAACACCCGCTGACGCGCCCTG
ACGGGCTTGTCTGCTCCCGGCATCCGCTTACAGACAAGCTGTGACCGTCTCCGGGAGCTGCATGTGTCAG
AGGTTTTCACCGTCATCACCGAAACGCGCGAGGCAGCTGCGGTAAAGCTCATCAGCGTGGTCGTGAAGCG
ATTCACAGATGTCTGCCTGTTCATCCGCGTCCAGCTCGTTGAGTTTCTCCAGAAGCGTTAATGTCTGGCT
TCTGATAAAGCGGGCCATGTTAAGGGCGGTTTTTTCCTGTTTGGTCACTGATGCCTCCGTGTAAGGGGGA
TTTCTGTTCATGGGGGTAATGATACCGATGAAACGAGAGAGGATGCTCACGATACGGGTTACTGATGATG
AACATGCCCGGTTACTGGAACGTTGTGAGGGTAAACAACTGGCGGTATGGATGCGGCGGGACCAGAGAAA
AATCACTCAGGGTCAATGCCAGCGCTTCGTTAATACAGATGTAGGTGTTCCACAGGGTAGCCAGCAGCAT
CCTGCGATGCAGATCCGGAACATAATGGTGCAGGGCGCTGACTTCCGCGTTTCCAGACTTTACGAAACAC
GGAAACCGAAGACCATTCATGTTGTTGCTCAGGTCGCAGACGTTTTGCAGCAGCAGTCGCTTCACGTTCG
CTCGCGTATCGGTGATTCATTCTGCTAACCAGTAAGGCAACCCCGCCAGCCTAGCCGGGTCCTCAACGAC
AGGAGCACGATCATGCGCACCCGTGGCCAGGACCCAACGCTGCCCGAGATCTCGATCCCGCGAAATTAAT
ACGACTCACTATAGGGAGACCACAACGGTTTCCCTCTAGAAATAATTTTGTTTAACTTTAAGAAGGAGAT
ATACATATGTCCGCTGAACACGTACTGACGATGCTGAACGAGCACGAAGTGAAGTTTGTTGATTTGCGCT
TCACCGATACTAAAGGTAAAGAACAGCACGTCACTATCCCTGCTCATCAGGTGAATGCTGAATTCTTCGA
AGAAGGCAAAATGTTTGACGGCTCCTCGATTGGCGGCTGGAAAGGCATTAACGAGTCCGACATGGTGCTG
ATGCCAGACGCATCCACCGCAGTGATTGACCCGTTCTTCGCCGACTCCACCCTGATTATCCGTTGCGACA
TCCTTGAACCTGGCACCCTGCAAGGCTATGACCGTGACCCGCGCTCCATTGCGAAGCGCGCCGAAGATTA
CCTGCGTTCCACTGGCATTGCCGACACCGTACTGTTCGGGCCAGAACCTGAATTCTTCCTGTTCGATGAC
ATCCGTTTCGGATCATCTATCTCCGGTTCCCACGTTGCTATCGACGATATCGAAGGTGCATGGAACTCCT
CCACCCAATACGAAGGTGGTAACAAAGGTCACCGTCCGGCAGTGAAAGGCGGTTACTTCCCGGTTCCACC
GGTAGACTCGGCTCAGGATATTCGTTCTGAAATGTGTCTGGTGATGGAACAGATGGGTCTGGTGGTTGAA
GCCCATCACCACGAAGTAGCGACTGCTGGTCAGAACGAAGTGGCTACCCGCTTCAATACCATGACCAAAA
AAGCTGACGAAATTCAGATCTACAAATATGTTGTGCACAACGTAGCGCACCGCTTCGGTAAAACCGCGAC
CTTTATGCCAAAACCGATGTTCGGTGATAACGGCTCCGGTATGCACTGCCACATGTCTCTGTCTAAAAAC
GGCGTTAACCTGTTCGCAGGCGACAAATACGCAGGTCTGTCTGAGCAGGCGCTGTACTACATTGGCGGCG
TAATCAAACACGCTAAAGCGATTAACGCCCTGGCAAACCCGACCACCAACTCTTATAAGCGTCTGGTCCC
GGGCTATGAAGCACCGGTAATGCTGGCTTACTCTGCGCGTAACCGTTCTGCGTCTATCCGTATTCCGGTG
GTTTCTTCTCCGAAAGCACGTCGTATCGAAGTACGTTTCCCGGATCCGGCAGCTAACCCGTACCTGTGCT
TTGCTGCCCTGCTGATGGCCGGTCTTGATGGTATCAAGAACAAGATCCATCCGGGCGAAGCCATGGACAA
AAACCTGTTTGACCTGCCGCCAGAAGAAGCGAAAGAGATCCCACAGGTTGCAGGCTCTCTGGAAGAAGCA
CTGAACGAACTGGATCTGGACCGCGAGTTCCTGAAAGCCGGTGGCGTGTTCACTGACGAAGCAATTGATG
CGTACATCGCTCTGCGTCGCGAAGAAGATGACCGCGTGCGTATGACTCCGCATCCGGTAGAGTTTGAGCT
GTACTACAGCGTCTAACTCGAGCACCACCACCACCACCACTGAGATCCGGCTGCTAACAAAGCCCGAAAG
GAAGCTGAGTTGGCTGCTGCCACCGCTGAGCAATAACTAGCATAACCCCTTGGGGCCTCTAAACGGGTCT
TGAGGGGTTTTTTGCTGAAAGGAGGAACTATATCCGGAT
Features (pLannotate 1.2.2; 13 found; start..end, strand, type, name):
     12..467     +  rep_origin     f1 ori (sequence partly withheld): f1 bacteriophage origin of replication; arrow indicates direction of (+) strand synthesis
    494..598     +  promoter       AmpR promoter: bla
    599..1459    +  CDS            AmpR: β-lactamase; bla; confers resistance to ampicillin, carbenicillin, and related antibiotics
   1630..2218    +  rep_origin     ori: high-copy-number ColE1/pMB1/pBR322/pUC origin of replication
   2404..2546    -  misc_feature   bom: basis of mobility region from pBR322
   2648..2839    -  CDS            rop: Rop protein, which maintains plasmids at low copy number; rop
   2856..3236    +  CDS            YPB1_ECOLX: Protein predicted: Swiss-Prot protein existence level 4. From Escherichia coli.
   3348..3366    +  promoter       T7 promoter: promoter for bacteriophage T7 RNA polymerase
   3398..3420    +  RBS            RBS: efficient ribosome binding site from bacteriophage T7 gene 10 (Olins and Rangwala, 1989)
   3428..4834    +  CDS            glnA: GLN1B_ECOLI - Experimental evidence at protein level: Swiss-Prot protein existence level 1. Catalyzes the ATP-dependent biosynthesis of glutamine from glutamate and ammonia. From Escherichia coli (strain K12).
   4844..4861    +  CDS            9xHis (fragment): 9xHis affinity tag
   4871..4920    +  CDS            SET1 (fragment): solubility-enhancement tag derived from T7 phage gene 10B
   4928..4975    +  terminator     T7 terminator: transcription terminator for bacteriophage T7 RNA polymerase
