[The description below was written by a language model from this plasmid's Addgene catalogue record and pLannotate feature annotations shown in this document.]
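Description:
pJK650 is a bacterial expression plasmid built on the pET23a backbone, about 5.0 kb in total, that produces a mutant form of Escherichia coli glutamine synthetase. It is propagated in E. coli through a ColE1/pMB1-type origin and selected with ampicillin via the bla β-lactamase gene and its own promoter. The catalogue lists it as high copy, although the feature table also annotates pBR322-derived bom and rop elements, the latter normally associated with copy-number restraint. An f1 phage origin is present as well, which in principle allows single-stranded DNA production. A short predicted open reading frame annotated next to rop appears to be backbone sequence with no stated role.

The payload is the glnA coding sequence from E. coli K-12 MG1655, inserted between NdeI and XhoI sites that both remain intact. It sits downstream of a T7 promoter and the strong ribosome binding site from phage T7 gene 10, and transcription ends at a T7 terminator, so expression requires a host that supplies T7 RNA polymerase. The enzyme carries a tyrosine-397 to phenylalanine substitution (numbered with the initiator methionine as codon zero), which removes the residue that is normally adenylylated and so blocks this regulatory modification. A six-codon histidine stretch, the vector's His tag, lies just downstream of the XhoI junction. However, the record lists no tag and does not say whether the insert keeps its stop codon, so it is unclear whether the protein is His-tagged. The short "SET1" fragment hit is probably residual vector sequence. The plasmid is intended for producing glutamine synthetase that cannot be adenylylated (EcGlnA-Y397F).
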