Addgene plasmid #72400: pJK650
Purpose: Produces Escherichia coli glutamine synthetase with Y397F mutation that prevents adenylation (EcGlnA-Y397F)
Depositing lab: T. J. Kappock. Depositing organization: Purdue University.
Backbone
  Vector backbone: pET23a
  Backbone size w/o insert (bp): 3666
  Total vector size (bp): 5000
  Vector type: Bacterial Expression
Growth in bacteria
  Bacterial resistance: Ampicillin, 100 μg/mL
  Growth temperature: 37°C
  Growth strain: DH5alpha
  Copy number: High Copy
Gene/Insert
  Gene/Insert name: glutamine synthetase (alt names: glnA; JW3841)
  Species: Escherichia coli str. K-12 substr. MG1655)
  Mutation: Mutated tyrosine-397 to phenylalanine to block adenylylation (note:initiator Met is codon zero)
  Entrez Gene: glnA (a.k.a. b3870, ECK3863, JW3841)
  Promoter: T7
  Cloning method: Restriction Enzyme; 5′ cloning site NdeI (not destroyed); 3′ cloning site XhoI (not destroyed)
  Sequencing primers: 5′ T7 promoter; 3′ T7 terminator
Resource information
  A portion of this plasmid was derived from a plasmid made by: Gene amplified from a plasmid template provided by Jamie Williamson (Scripps Research Institute) and cloned by our lab.
Terms and licenses: Academic/Nonprofit Terms; Industry Terms: Not Available to Industry
How to cite: pJK650 was a gift from T. J. Kappock (Addgene plasmid # 72400 ; http://n2t.net/addgene:72400 ; RRID:Addgene_72400)
