>Addgene plasmid #72400 | pJK650 | addgene partial sequence | sequence record 138122 | T7 5'-TAATACGACTCACTATAGGG-3'
TTTTGTTTAACTTTAAGAAGGAGATATACATATGTCCGCTGAACACGTACTGACGATGCTGAACGAGCAC
GAAGTGAAGTTTGTTGATTTGCGCTTCACCGATACTAAAGGTAAAGAACAGCACGTCACTATCCCTGCTC
ATCAGGTGAATGCTGAATTCTTCGAAGAAGGCAAAATGTTTGACGGCTCCTCGATTGGCGGCTGGAAAGG
CATTAACGAGTCCGACATGGTGCTGATGCCAGACGCATCCACCGCAGTGATTGACCCGTTCTTCGCCGAC
TCCACCCTGATTATCCGTTGCGACATCCTTGAACCTGGCACCCTGCAAGGCTATGACCGTGACCCGCGCT
CCATTGCGAAGCGCGCCGAAGATTACCTGCGTTCCACTGGCATTGCCGACACCGTACTGTTCGGGCCAGA
ACCTGAATTCTTCCTGTTCGATGACATCCGTTTCGGATCATCTATCTCCGGTTCCCACGTTGCTATCGAC
GATATCGAAGGTGCATGGAACTCCTCCACCCAATACGAAGGTGGTAACAAAGGTCACCGTCCGGCAGTGA
AAGGCGGTTACTTCCCGGTTCCACCGGTAGACTCGGCTCAGGATATTCGTTCTGAAATGTGTCTGGTGAT
GGAACAGATGGGTCTGGTGGTTGAAGCCCATCACCACGAAGTAGCGACTGCTGGTCAGAACGAAGTGGCT
ACCCGCTTCAATACCATGACCAAAAAAGCTGACGAAATTCAGATCTACAAATATGTTGTGCACAACGTAG
CGCACCGCTTCGGTAAAACCGCGACCTTTATGCCAAAACCGATGTTCGGTGATAACGGCTCCGGTATGCA
CTGCCACATGTCTCTGTCTAAAAACGGCGTTAACCTGTTCGCAGGCGACAAATACGCAGGTCTGTCTGAG
CAGGCGCTGTACTACATTGGCGGCGTAATCAAACACGCTAAAGCGATTAACGCCCTGGCAAACCCGACCA
CCAACTCTTATAAGCGTCTGGTCCCGGGCTA
