>Addgene plasmid #72400 | pJK650 | addgene partial sequence | sequence record 138123 | T7term 5'-GCTAGTTATTGCTCAGCGG-3'
TTCGGGCTTTGTTAGCAGCCGGATCTCAGTGGTGGTGGTGGTGGTGCTCGAGTTAGACGCTGTAGTACAG
CTCAAACTCTACCGGATGCGGAGTCATACGCACGCGGTCATCTTCTTCGCGACGCAGAGCGATGTACGCA
TCAATTGCTTCGTCAGTGAACACGCCACCGGCTTTCAGGAACTCGCGGTCCAGATCCAGTTCGTTCAGTG
CTTCTTCCAGAGAGCCTGCAACCTGTGGGATCTCTTTCGCTTCTTCTGGCGGCAGGTCAAACAGGTTTTT
GTCCATGGCTTCGCCCGGATGGATCTTGTTCTTGATACCATCAAGACCGGCCATCAGCAGGGCAGCAAAG
CACAGGTACGGGTTAGCTGCCGGATCCGGGAAACGTACTTCGATACGACGTGCTTTCGGAGAAGAAACCA
CCGGAATACGGATAGACGCAGAACGGTTACGCGCAGAGTAAGCCAGCATTACCGGTGCTTCATAGCCCGG
GACCAGACGCTTATAAGAGTTGGTGGTCGGGTTTGCCAGGGCGTTAATCGCTTTAGCGTGTTTGATTACG
CCGCCAATGTAGTACAGCGCCTGCTCAGACAGACCTGCGTATTTGTCGCCTGCGAACAGGTTAACGCCGT
TTTTAGACAGAGACATGTGGCAGTGCATACCGGAGCCGTTATCACCGAACATCGGTTTTGGCATAAAGGT
CGCGGTTTTACCGAAGCGGTGCGCTACGTTGTGCACAACATATTTGTAGATCTGAATTTCGTCAGCTTTT
TTGGTCATGGTATTGAAGCGGGTAGCCACTTCGTTCTGACCAGCAGTCGCTACTTCGTGGTGATGGGCTT
CAACCACCAGACCCATCTGTTCCATCACCAGACACATTTCAGAACGAATATCCTGAGCCGAGTCTACCGG
TGGAACCGGGAAGTAACCGCCTTTCACTGCCGGACGGTGACCTTTGTTACCACCTTCGTATTGGGTGGAG
GAGTTCCATG
